Addgene plasmid #1452: pPD57_56
Purpose: (Empty Backbone)
Depositing lab: Andrew Fire. Depositing organization: Carnegie Institution for Science.
Backbone
  Vector backbone: Unknown
  Backbone size (bp): 5304
  Vector type: Worm Expression
Growth in bacteria
  Bacterial resistance: Ampicillin, 100 μg/mL
  Growth temperature: 37°C
  Growth strain: DH5alpha
  Copy number: Unknown
Gene/Insert
  Gene/Insert name: None
  Tag / fusion protein: mec3-1822, mec3Tsa, IVSA, rf2128
  Cloning method: Restriction Enzyme
Terms and licenses: Academic/Nonprofit Terms; Industry Terms: Not Available to Industry
Depositor comments: See Fire Lab Vector Kit Documentation 1995. Fire Lab Miniprep Number pPD57.56, Ligation number pPD57_56.
How to cite: pPD57_56 was a gift from Andrew Fire (Addgene plasmid # 1452 ; http://n2t.net/addgene:1452 ; RRID:Addgene_1452)
