[The description below was written by a language model from this plasmid's Addgene catalogue record, the feature table of its GenBank file and pLannotate feature annotations shown in this document.]
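Description:
pPD57_56 is a Caenorhabditis elegans expression vector from a 1995 worm vector kit, catalogued as an empty backbone of about 5.3 kb with no insert. The parent backbone is listed as unknown, but the annotated bacterial portion looks pUC/pBR322-like. It carries a high-copy ColE1/pMB1-type origin and an ampicillin resistance gene (β-lactamase) with its own promoter for propagation and selection in E. coli. It also has remnants of rop and the bom mobility region, and a lac promoter/operator with CAP binding site and a lacI fragment next to a fragment of the pUC18/19 multiple cloning site. Copy number is recorded as unknown.

The worm-specific content is described only by the shorthand entries in the tag/fusion field: mec3-1822, mec3Tsa, IVSA and rf2128. These names suggest sequences from the C. elegans mec-3 gene, which is expressed in touch receptor neurons. They also suggest a synthetic intron (IVSA) of the kind placed in worm vectors to improve transgene expression. The record does not define any of these elements, so this reading is an inference. The automated feature table leaves most of the roughly 2.5 kb between the polylinker fragment and the bacterial backbone unannotated. Its only call there is a short match to C. elegans aex-5, and the significance of that match is unclear. The two partial GenBank records, each under 1 kb, contain no annotated features. No reporter or worm selectable marker is recorded. The vector probably serves as a recipient for restriction cloning of sequences to be expressed under mec-3-derived regulatory control, and the kit documentation is the authoritative source for its exact layout.
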