Features (pLannotate 1.2.2; 11 found; start..end, strand, type, name):
     18..37      -  misc_feature   MCS (fragment): pUC18/19 multiple cloning site
   2562..2714    +  CDS            aex-5 (fragment): AEX5_CAEEL - Also known as kpc-3 From Caenorhabditis elegans.
   2842..2877    +  CDS            rop (fragment): Rop protein, which maintains plasmids at low copy number; rop
   2979..3078    +  misc_feature   bom (fragment): basis of mobility region from pBR322
   3176..3280    +  promoter       AmpR promoter: bla
   3281..4141    +  CDS            AmpR: β-lactamase; bla; confers resistance to ampicillin, carbenicillin, and related antibiotics
   4312..4900    +  rep_origin     ori: high-copy-number ColE1/pMB1/pBR322/pUC origin of replication
   5083..5175    +  CDS            lacI (fragment): lac repressor; lacI; The lac repressor binds to the lac operator to inhibit transcription in E. coli. This inhibition can be relieved by adding lactose or isopropyl-β-D-thiogalactopyranoside (IPTG).
   5188..5209    +  protein_bind   CAP binding site: CAP binding activates transcription in the presence of cAMP. E. coli catabolite activator protein
   5224..5254    +  promoter       lac promoter: promoter for the E. coli lac operon
   5262..5278    +  protein_bind   lac operator: The lac repressor binds to the lac operator to inhibit transcription in E. coli. This inhibition can be relieved by adding lactose or isopropyl-β-D-thiogalactopyranoside (IPTG). lac repressor encoded by lacI
>Addgene plasmid #1452 | pPD57_56 | depositor full sequence | sequence record 63 | Author sequence
ATGACCATGATTACGCCAAGCTTGCATGCCTGCAGGTACCCGGAGTAGTTGGCGAAGATAGAAATGGTGT
TATCTTATATAAATTCAGACTTTCTCTGTTAAAATTTTAACCACCAAAAAATATAGAATTTATAAAAAGT
TTCATTTTGAAATTTTATCTTTTGGGGCCATTTCACTACCTTATCAGGAAGAAATGTGTTTCATCAGAAA
TTGAATTTTTCATCTTTTCAGAAAGTGTACCTAATACCGTATCATGCTCATATTCACGTGAATAAGGCTT
CTGCCCAGTTCTGTGATTCAAGGAAAACTACGAAAAATGATCTCATTTTCTTTGATTTATCACCGAGCTG
GTGTGTCATCACACACAGTCTGTTTCTTGATAAAAACGCGCAGAAGTTAGAGCATTCATTGTGATTTTGG
GTCTTTAATTTCTGTAAAACAAATAAAGTGACAAGTTTATCATCTGCCTATTTTATCAGTTATATGCATG
GTTAGTTGCAAATAAGGGAGTAGAAATTGACTAAAACTCAAAATGAGCACTGAAACGAGGGGTTTTGTTA
GTTGCGAAATAACAATTAATACAATCTGGTTGATTACTTTGTAAAAGGATAATAAAATATGCAAAACTTG
GCGTATTCTGAGATTTCATTCCTAAAGACATTTATCAAAACAAATGTTTTCTGCAATTTTCTAAATTCTT
GGAATTCTGCCCAGCAGCCTCTAATATCGCGTTTTACTTAGAAAATGACTTTTGGTTTCATTTTCTCATT
TCTGGCTTCTATTTTTCACAAATGCAAATATTACATTTAAATTAGTACTTTCATTTCTACAAAGATCAAA
TTTAACATTATTGACAGGTTTACTGTTATCTTGTGACAGTTCCGTACTGTCAATCAAAACGAAAATTAAA
ACTCATGAAATATCAATGAACATAAATTGAAAAAAAAACCCAGTTGAAAGGAGAAAATAAGCGAAACACA
CCAACAACTGAGTAGTTACGCTCACAATTTGGAAATGATTTTGAAAACTCTCTGGACTGCATTTCAATTT
TTAACAAACAATGAATACATACTGATAGTTTTTGTACTTCTCGGCATTCAGAGGCAACTTCCTGCCAACA
ACCTGGCAACTTATTTAGTGCCACTAAAATAAGTTGCCAAATTGTTGGCAGGAAGTTGCCTCCAAATGCC
GAGTTGGAGCAAATGATTCGATATGATTTTAAGGATACCTACGCATGCCTCCTGCCAAGACACGCACCCA
CCTACTGAAATGTCGCGGAATTTTACCTCCCAAACTATAGATTGGGTGAAACTTCACTGTAAAAGCTTTT
TTTAAGTAGTAGGCTGGCAGTAATGAAGACGTCCATACCATAATTTTTAATGTTGTATAGAAAATCTGAA
TTCTCAAGTATAACATTTTCCAATAATTAGCATAGTCAGAAACTCTCCACCGCCGTTCCGTTCCTTTTTT
TTGTAACTATGGAGTAATAGAACAAGATTATTCAAATTCAAATTTTTATAAAACTTTACAACGTCCTTTC
CATATATTCTTCACACAACATTTGAAAAAACAACAAATTCATTCGAAATGCATTGCCCATAATGAATCGA
CCGAAAAACACAAGTGACCGTCAGGAGATCGATAGAGAGAGCCCGTTCCAACTAGACAACTTTTTAGTGC
TTATCCTTACACACACTTTCTAGCTTCATAAGAAATGCATCTATTATCGTCACCATTTGGAGACACCAGT
TTTAGCGCACATTAATAATCGATCAGGGTCTAGAGACTCCTGTTGGATTGGCATGCCACGCCTACATGAC
ATCTGGCTCTTGACGGGTGATTTGTTACAGTGAGTAGCCACAATTTCGCGCATTTTCTTCTAAATTTCAC
TGTTATTTGTTCTTCTGATTTATTTCATTTGAACTACGGAAATCGGATCCCCGGGATTGGCCAAAGGACC
CAAAGGTATGTTTCGAATGATACTAACATAACATAGAACATTTTCAGGAGGACCCTTGGCTAGCGTCGAC
GGTACCATGGTATTGATATCTGAGCTCCGCATCGGCCGCTGTCATCAGATCGCCATCTCGCGCCCGTGCC
TCTGACTTCTAAGTCCAATTACTCTTCAACATCCCTACATGCTCTTTCTCCCTGTGCTCCCACCCCCTAT
TTTTGTTATTATCAAAAAACTTCTCTTAATTTCTTTGTTTTTTAGCTTCTTTTAAGTCACCTCTAACAAT
GAAATTGTGTAGATTCAAAAATAGAATTAATTCGTAATAAAAAGTCGAAAAAAATTGTGCTCCCTCCCCC
CATTAATAATAATTCTATCCCAAAATCTACACAATGTTCTGTGTACACTTCTTATGTTTTTTACTTCTGA
TAAATTTTTTTGAAACATCATAGAAAAAACCGCACACAAAATACCTTATCATATGTTACGTTTCAGTTTA
TGACCGCAATTTTTATTTCTTCGCACGTCTGGGCCTCTCATGACGTCAAATCATGCTCATCGTGAAAAAG
TTTTGGAGTATTTTTGGAATTTTTCAATCAAGTGAAAGTTTATGAAATTAATTTTCCTGCTTTTGCTTTT
TGGGGTTTCCCCTATTGTTTGTCAAGATTTCGAGGACGGCGTTTTTCTTGCTAAAATCACAAGTATTGAT
GAGCACGATGCAAGAAAGATCGGAAGAAGGTTTGGGTTTGAGGCTCAGTGGAAGGTGAGTAGAAGTTGAT
AATTTGAAAGTGGAGTAGTGTCTATGGGGTTTTTGCCTTAAATGACAGAATACATTCCCAATATACCAAA
CATAACTGTTTCCTACTAGTCGGCCGTACGGGCCCTTTCGTCTCGCGCGTTTCGGTGATGACGGTGAAAA
CCTCTGACACATGCAGCTCCCGGAGACGGTCACAGCTTGTCTGTAAGCGGATGCCGGGAGCAGACAAGCC
CGTCAGGGCGCGTCAGCGGGTGTTGGCGGGTGTCGGGGCTGGCTTAACTATGCGGCATCAGAGCAGATTG
TACTGAGAGTGCACCATATGCGGTGTGAAATACCGCACAGATGCGTAAGGAGAAAATACCGCATCAGGCG
GCCTTAAGGGCCTCGTGATACGCCTATTTTTATAGGTTAATGTCATGATAATAATGGTTTCTTAGACGTC
AGGTGGCACTTTTCGGGGAAATGTGCGCGGAACCCCTATTTGTTTATTTTTCTAAATACATTCAAATATG
TATCCGCTCATGAGACAATAACCCTGATAAATGCTTCAATAATATTGAAAAAGGAAGAGTATGAGTATTC
AACATTTCCGTGTCGCCCTTATTCCCTTTTTTGCGGCATTTTGCCTTCCTGTTTTTGCTCACCCAGAAAC
GCTGGTGAAAGTAAAAGATGCTGAAGATCAGTTGGGTGCACGAGTGGGTTACATCGAACTGGATCTCAAC
AGCGGTAAGATCCTTGAGAGTTTTCGCCCCGAAGAACGTTTTCCAATGATGAGCACTTTTAAAGTTCTGC
TATGTGGCGCGGTATTATCCCGTATTGACGCCGGGCAAGAGCAACTCGGTCGCCGCATACACTATTCTCA
GAATGACTTGGTTGAGTACTCACCAGTCACAGAAAAGCATCTTACGGATGGCATGACAGTAAGAGAATTA
TGCAGTGCTGCCATAACCATGAGTGATAACACTGCGGCCAACTTACTTCTGACAACGATCGGAGGACCGA
AGGAGCTAACCGCTTTTTTGCACAACATGGGGGATCATGTAACTCGCCTTGATCGTTGGGAACCGGAGCT
GAATGAAGCCATACCAAACGACGAGCGTGACACCACGATGCCTGTAGCAATGGCAACAACGTTGCGCAAA
CTATTAACTGGCGAACTACTTACTCTAGCTTCCCGGCAACAATTAATAGACTGGATGGAGGCGGATAAAG
TTGCAGGACCACTTCTGCGCTCGGCCCTTCCGGCTGGCTGGTTTATTGCTGATAAATCTGGAGCCGGTGA
GCGTGGGTCTCGCGGTATCATTGCAGCACTGGGGCCAGATGGTAAGCCCTCCCGTATCGTAGTTATCTAC
ACGACGGGGAGTCAGGCAACTATGGATGAACGAAATAGACAGATCGCTGAGATAGGTGCCTCACTGATTA
AGCATTGGTAACTGTCAGACCAAGTTTACTCATATATACTTTAGATTGATTTAAAACTTCATTTTTAATT
TAAAAGGATCTAGGTGAAGATCCTTTTTGATAATCTCATGACCAAAATCCCTTAACGTGAGTTTTCGTTC
CACTGAGCGTCAGACCCCGTAGAAAAGATCAAAGGATCTTCTTGAGATCCTTTTTTTCTGCGCGTAATCT
GCTGCTTGCAAACAAAAAAACCACCGCTACCAGCGGTGGTTTGTTTGCCGGATCAAGAGCTACCAACTCT
TTTTCCGAAGGTAACTGGCTTCAGCAGAGCGCAGATACCAAATACTGTCCTTCTAGTGTAGCCGTAGTTA
GGCCACCACTTCAAGAACTCTGTAGCACCGCCTACATACCTCGCTCTGCTAATCCTGTTACCAGTGGCTG
CTGCCAGTGGCGATAAGTCGTGTCTTACCGGGTTGGACTCAAGACGATAGTTACCGGATAAGGCGCAGCG
GTCGGGCTGAACGGGGGGTTCGTGCACACAGCCCAGCTTGGAGCGAACGACCTACACCGAACTGAGATAC
CTACAGCGTGAGCATTGAGAAAGCGCCACGCTTCCCGAAGGGAGAAAGGCGGACAGGTATCCGGTAAGCG
GCAGGGTCGGAACAGGAGAGCGCACGAGGGAGCTTCCAGGGGGAAACGCCTGGTATCTTTATAGTCCTGT
CGGGTTTCGCCACCTCTGACTTGAGCGTCGATTTTTGTGATGCTCGTCAGGGGGGCGGAGCCTATGGAAA
AACGCCAGCAACGCGGCCTTTTTACGGTTCCTGGCCTTTTGCTGGCCTTTTGCTCACATGTTCTTTCCTG
CGTTATCCCCTGATTCTGTGGATAACCGTATTACCGCCTTTGAGTGAGCTGATACCGCTCGCCGCAGCCG
AACGACCGAGCGCAGCGAGTCAGTGAGCGAGGAAGCGGAAGAGCGCCCAATACGCAAACCGCCTCTCCCC
GCGCGTTGGCCGATTCATTAATGCAGCTGGCACGACAGGTTTCCCGACTGGAAAGCGGGCAGTGAGCGCA
ACGCAATTAATGTGAGTTAGCTCACTCATTAGGCACCCCAGGCTTTACACTTTATGCTTCCGGCTCGTAT
GTTGTGTGGAATTGTGAGCGGATAACAATTTCACACAGGAAACAGCT
