LOCUS       Exported 940 bp ds-DNA linear SYN 12-JUN-2021
DEFINITION  synthetic linear DNA
ACCESSION   .
VERSION     .
KEYWORDS    pPD57_56
SOURCE      synthetic DNA construct
  ORGANISM  synthetic DNA construct
REFERENCE   1 (bases 1 to 940)
  AUTHORS   Fire A et al
  TITLE     Fire Lab C. Elegans Vector Kit 1995
REFERENCE   2 (bases 1 to 940)
  AUTHORS   .
  TITLE     Direct Submission
  JOURNAL   Exported Jun 12, 2021 from SnapGene Server 1.1.58
            http://www.snapgene.com
FEATURES             Location/Qualifiers
     source          1..940
                     /organism="synthetic DNA construct"
                     /mol_type="other DNA"
ORIGIN
        1 cgaaacgcgc gagacgaaag ggcccgtacg gccgactagt agaaacagtt atgtttggta
       61 tattgggaat gtattctgtc atttaaggca aaaaccccat agacactact ccactttcaa
      121 attatcaact tctactcacc ttccactgag cctcaaaccc aaaccttctt ccgatctttc
      181 ttgcatcgtg ctcatcaata cttgtgattt tagcaagaaa aacgccgtcc tcgaaatctt
      241 gacaaacaat aggggaaacc ccaaaaagca aaagcaggaa aattaatttc ataaactttc
      301 acttgattga aaaattccaa aaatactcca aaactttttc acgatgagca tgatttgacg
      361 tcatgagagg cccagacgtg cgaagaaata aaaattgcgg tcataaactg aaacgtaaca
      421 tatgataagg tattttgtgt gcggtttttt ctatgatgtt tcaaaaaaat ttatcagaag
      481 taaaaaacat aagaagtgta cacagaacat tgtgtagatt ttgggataga attattatta
      541 atggggggag ggagcacaat ttttttcgac tttttattac gaattaattc tatttttgaa
      601 tctacacaat ttcattgtta gaggtgactt aaaagaagct aaaaaacaaa gaaattaaga
      661 gaagtttttt gataataaca aaaatagggg gtgggagcac agggagaaag agcatgtagg
      721 gatgttgaag agtaattgga cttagaagtc agaggcacgg gcgcgagatg gcgatctgat
      781 gacagcggcc gatgcggagc tcagatatca ataccatggt accgtcgacg ctagccaagg
      841 gtcctcctga aaatgttcta tgttatgtta gtatcattcg aaacatacct ttgggtcctt
      901 tggccaatcc cggggatccg atttccgtag ttcaaatgaa
//
