LOCUS       Exported 933 bp ds-DNA linear SYN 12-JUN-2021
DEFINITION  synthetic linear DNA
ACCESSION   .
VERSION     .
KEYWORDS    pPD57_56
SOURCE      synthetic DNA construct
  ORGANISM  synthetic DNA construct
REFERENCE   1 (bases 1 to 933)
  AUTHORS   Fire A et al
  TITLE     Fire Lab C. Elegans Vector Kit 1995
REFERENCE   2 (bases 1 to 933)
  AUTHORS   .
  TITLE     Direct Submission
  JOURNAL   Exported Jun 12, 2021 from SnapGene Server 1.1.58
            http://www.snapgene.com
FEATURES             Location/Qualifiers
     source          1..933
                     /organism="synthetic DNA construct"
                     /mol_type="other DNA"
ORIGIN
        1 taattggact tagaagtcag aggcacgggc gcgagatggc gatctgatga cagcggccga
       61 tgcggagctc agatatcaat accatggtac cgtcgacgct agccaagggt cctcctgaaa
      121 atgttctatg ttatgttagt atcattcgaa acataccttt gggtcctttg gccaatcccg
      181 gggatccgat ttccgtagtt caaatgaaat aaatcagaag aacaaataac agtgaaattt
      241 agaagaaaat gcgcgaaatt gtggctactc actgtaacaa atcacccgtc aagagccaga
      301 tgtcatgtag gcgtggcatg ccaatccaac aggagtctct agaccctgat cgattattaa
      361 tgtgcgctaa aactggtgtc tccaaatggt gacgataata gatgcatttc ttatgaagct
      421 agaaagtgtg tgtaaggata agcactaaaa agttgtctag ttggaacggg ctctctctat
      481 cgatctcctg acggtcactt gtgtttttcg gtcgattcat tatgggcaat gcatttcgaa
      541 tgaatttgtt gttttttcaa atgttgtgtg aagaatatat ggaaaggacg ttgtaaagtt
      601 ttataaaaat ttgaatttga ataatcttgt tctattactc catagttaca aaaaaaggaa
      661 cggaacggcg gtggagagtt tctgactatg ctaattattg gaaaatgtta tacttgagaa
      721 ttcagatttt ctatacaaca ttaaaaatta tggtatggac gtcttcatta ctgccagcct
      781 actacttaaa aaaagctttt acagtgaagt ttcacccaat ctatagtttg ggaggtaaaa
      841 ttccgcgaca tttcagtagg tgggtgcgtg tcttggcagg aggcatgcgt aggtatcctt
      901 aaaatcatat cgaatcattt gctccaactc ggc
//
