>Addgene plasmid #1452 | pPD57_56 | addgene partial sequence | sequence record 138012 | M13-Rev 5'-CAGGAAACAGCTATGACC-3'
CCTGCAGGTACCCGGAGTAGTTGGCGAAGATAGAAATGGTGTTATCTTATATAAATTCAGACTTTCTCTG
ATAAAATTTTAACCACCAAAAAATATAGAATTTATAAAAAGTTTCATTTTGAAATTTTATCTTTTGGGGC
CATTTCACTACCTTATCAGGAAGAAATGTGTTTCATCAGAAATTGAATTTTTCATCTTTTCAGAAAGTGT
ACCTAATACCGTATCATGCTCATATTCACGTGAATAAGGCTTCTGCCCAGTTCTGTGATTCAAGGAAAAC
TACGAAAAATGATCTCATTTTCTTTGATTTATCACCGAGCTGGTGTGTCATCACACACAGTCTGTTTCTT
GATAAAAACGCGCAGAAGTTAGAGCATTCATTGTGATTTTGGGTCTTTAATTTCTGTAAAACAAATAAAG
TGACAAGTTTATCATCTGCCTATTTTATCAGTTATATGCATGGTTAGTTGCAAATAAGGGAGTAGAAATT
GACTAAAACTCAAAATGAGCACTGAAACGAGGGGTTTTGTTAGTTGCGAAATAACAATTAATACAATCTG
GTTGATTACTTTGTAAAAGGATAATAAAATATGCAAAACTTGGCGTATTCTGAGATTTCATTCCTAAAGA
CATTTATCAAAACAAATGTTTTCTGCAATTTTCTAAATTCTTGGAATTCTGCCCAGCAGCCTCTAATATC
GCGTTTTACTTAGAAAATGACTTTTGGTTTCATTTTCTCATTTTCTGGCTTCTATTTTTCACAAATGCAA
ATATTTACATTTAAATTAGTACTTTCATTTCTACAAAGATCAAATTTAACATTATTGACAGGTTTACTGT
TATCTTGTGACAGTTCCGTACTGTCAATCAAAACGAAAATTAAAACTCATGAAATATCAATGAACATAAA
TTGAAAAA
